Addgene plasmid #129465: pgRNA-non-target
Purpose: Derived from pSCB2-sgRNA. 20 nucleotide sequence added as sgRNA binding region by inverse PCR. Used as a negative control.
Depositing lab: Silvia Cardona. Depositing organization: University of Manitoba. Publication: A broad-host-range CRISPRi toolkit for silencing gene expression in Burkholderia. Hogan AM, Rahman ASMZ, Lightly TJ, Cardona ST. ACS Synth Biol. 2019 Sep 6. doi: 10.1021/acssynbio.9b00232. PubMed 31491085.
Backbone
  Vector backbone: pSCrhaB2
  Backbone manufacturer: Miguel Valvano and Silvia Cardona
  Backbone size w/o insert (bp): 5451
  Total vector size (bp): 5601
  Modifications to backbone: pSCB2-sgRNA is the actual vector backbone. Rhamnose-inducible promoter system removed via inverse PCR. Additional inverse PCR to insert random 20 nucleotides as a negative control for no binding of sgRNA to DNA of bacteria.
  Vector type: Bacterial Expression, CRISPR
Growth in bacteria
  Bacterial resistance: Trimethoprim, 50 μg/mL
  Growth temperature: 37°C
  Growth strain: DH5alpha
  Copy number: Low Copy
Gene/Insert
  Gene/Insert name: Non-target/random gRNA
  gRNA/shRNA sequence: CGACGAATGCCAAGCAGATA
  Species: Synthetic
  GenBank ID: MH319949.1
  Promoter: BBa_J23119 (SpeI)
  Cloning method: Unknown
  Sequencing primers: 5′ TAAGATggatccTCAGTTGGCTTCATCGCTAC; 3′ CCGCCAGGCAAATTCTGTTT
Resource information
  A portion of this plasmid was derived from a plasmid made by: gRNA scaffold was constructed by Qi et al. (2013). Binding sequence (20 nt) was constructed by IDT, ligated in lab.
Terms and licenses: Academic/Nonprofit Terms; Industry Terms: Not Available to Industry
Depositor comments: Synthetic guide RNA was designed such that it did not bind anywhere on the B. cenocepacia chromosome.
How to cite: pgRNA-non-target was a gift from Silvia Cardona (Addgene plasmid # 129465 ; http://n2t.net/addgene:129465 ; RRID:Addgene_129465)
