[The description below was written by a language model from this plasmid's Addgene catalogue record and pLannotate feature annotations shown in this document.]
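Description:
pgRNA-non-target is a low-copy, broad-host-range bacterial plasmid that expresses a non-targeting single guide RNA. It serves as the negative control in a CRISPR interference toolkit developed for silencing genes in Burkholderia. It derives from pSCB2-sgRNA, which was itself built on pSCrhaB2 by removing the rhamnose-inducible promoter system through inverse PCR. Only a short rhaB promoter fragment is still annotated upstream of the guide cassette. Replication depends on the pBBR1 oriV and its cognate Rep protein, which allow maintenance in E. coli as well as in other Gram-negative hosts such as Burkholderia. Selection is by trimethoprim, conferred by a plasmid-type dihydrofolate reductase gene (TpR) that lies near a class 1 integron Pc promoter and an attI-associated leader. The truncated chloramphenicol, kanamycin and tetracycline resistance fragments in the feature table appear to be non-functional remnants of earlier backbone construction.

The payload is a compact sgRNA cassette. The strong constitutive synthetic promoter BBa_J23119 (the SpeI-ended version) drives a 20-nucleotide spacer fused to the Streptococcus pyogenes Cas9 guide scaffold, followed downstream by the rrnB 5S region and the T1 and T2 terminators. The spacer is a synthetic random sequence, added by a further round of inverse PCR and designed to have no binding site on the B. cenocepacia chromosome. The plasmid carries no Cas9 or dCas9 gene, so the nuclease-dead effector must be supplied separately. In cells that express that effector, this plasmid shows what guide expression and plasmid carriage do on their own, giving a baseline against which knockdown by targeting guides can be compared.
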