Features (pLannotate 1.2.2; 18 found; start..end, strand, type, name):
      1..67      -  ncRNA          AAC AAD leader (fragment): Accession: RF02912 - putative aminoglycoside riboswitch / attI site
    245..273     -  promoter       Pc promoter: intI1 (promoter lies within the coding sequence); class 1 integron promoter
    298..329     +  promoter       rhaB promoter (fragment): promoter of the E. coli rhaBAD operon, conferring tight induction with L-rhamnose and repression with D-glucose in the presence of RhaR and RhaS (Giacalone et al., 2006)
    339..373     +  promoter       J23119(SpeI) promoter: bacterial promoter (Registry of Standard Biological Parts BBa J23119) modified to end with an SpeI site
    393..468     +  misc_RNA       gRNA scaffold: guide RNA scaffold for the Streptococcus pyogenes CRISPR/Cas9 system
    566..681     +  ncRNA          5S rRNA: Accession: RF00001 - 5S ribosomal RNA
    685..771     +  terminator     rrnB T1 terminator: Escherichia coli rrnB; transcription terminator T1 from the E. coli rrnB gene
    863..890     +  terminator     rrnB T2 terminator: transcription terminator T2 from the E. coli rrnB gene
   1226..1295    -  CDS            TcR (fragment): tetracycline efflux protein; tet; confers resistance to tetracycline
   1356..2018    -  CDS            pBBR1 Rep: replication protein for the broad-host-range plasmid pBBR1 from Bordetella bronchiseptica
   2019..2790    -  rep_origin     pBBR1 oriV: replication origin of the broad-host-range plasmid pBBR1 from Bordetella bronchiseptica; requires the pBBR1 Rep protein for replication
   4183..4285    +  promoter       cat promoter: promoter of the E. coli cat gene encoding chloramphenicol acetyltransferase
   4286..4420    +  CDS            CmR (fragment): chloramphenicol acetyltransferase; cat; confers resistance to chloramphenicol
   4420..4685    +  CDS            KanR (fragment): aminoglycoside phosphotransferase; aph(3')-Ia; confers resistance to kanamycin
   4826..4972    +  CDS            TRA2_ECOLX (fragment): Protein predicted: Swiss-Prot protein existence level 4. Required for transposition of transposon Tn903. From Escherichia coli.
   5150..5169    -  promoter       tet promoter (fragment): E. coli promoter for tetracycline efflux protein gene
   5179..5266    +  CDS            TcR (fragment): tetracycline efflux protein; tet; confers resistance to tetracycline
   5284..5520    -  CDS            TpR: E. coli plasmid-associated dihydrofolate reductase; dhfrIIb from plasmid R388; confers resistance to trimethoprim
>Addgene plasmid #129465 | pgRNA-non-target | addgene full sequence | sequence record 256110 | Addgene NGS Result
ACCAGCACAACGGCTGCCTAACTTTGTTTTAGGGCGACTGCCCTGCTGCGTAACATCGTTGCTGCTCCAT
AACATCAAACATCGACCCACGGCGTAACGCGCTTGCTGCTTGGATGCCCGAGGCATAGACTGTACAAAAA
AACAGTCATAACAAGCCATGAAAACCGCCACTGCGCCGTTACCACCGCTGCGTTCGGTCAAGGTTCTGGA
CCAGTTGCGTGAGCGCATACGCTACTTGCATTACAGTTTACGAACCGAACAGGCTTATGTCAACTGGGTT
CGTGCGGGTACCTATTATTTCCTGTCAGTAACGAGAAGGTCGCGAATTCTAAAGATCTTTGACAGCTAGC
TCAGTCCTAGGTATAATACTAGTCGACGAATGCCAAGCGATAGTTTTAGAGCTAGAAATAGCAAGTTAAA
ATAAGGCTAGTCCGTTATCAACTTGAAAAAGTGGCACCGAGTCGGTGCTTTTTTTGAAGCTTGGCTGTTT
TGGCGGATGAGAGAAGATTTTCAGCCTGATACAGATTAAATCAGAACGCAGAAGCGGTCTGATAAAACAG
AATTTGCCTGGCGGCAGTAGCGCGGTGGTCCCACCTGACCCCATGCCGAACTCAGAAGTGAAACGCCGTA
GCGCCGATGGTAGTGTGGGGTCTCCCCATGCGAGAGTAGGGAACTGCCAGGCATCAAATAAAACGAAAGG
CTCAGTCGAAAGACTGGGCCTTTCGTTTTATCTGTTGTTTGTCGGTGAACGCTCTCCTGAGTAGGACAAA
TCCGCCGGGAGCGGATTTGAACGTTGCGAAGCAACGGCCCGGAGGGTGGCGGGCAGGACGCCCGCCATAA
ACTGCCAGGCATCAAATTAAGCAGAAGGCCATCCTGACGGATGGCCTTTTTGCGTTTCTACAAACTCTTG
TTATTGGTCGACTTAAACGCCTGGTGCTACGCCTGAATAAGTGATAATAAGCGGATGAATGGCAGAAATT
CGAAAGCAAATTCGACCCGGTCGTCGGTTCAGGGCAGGGTCGTTAAATAGCCGCTTATGTCTATTGCTGG
TTTACCGGTTTATTGACTACCGGAAGCAGTGTGACCGTGTGCTTCTCAAATGCCTGAGGCCAGTTTGCTC
AGGCTCTCCCCGTGGAGGTAATAATTGACGATATGATCATTTATTCTGCCTCCCAGAGCCTGATAAAAAC
GGTGAATCCGTTAGCGAGGTGCCGCCGGCTTCCATTCAGGTCGAGGTGGCCCGGCTCCATGCACCGCGAC
GCAACGCGGGGAGGCAGACAAGGTATAGGGCGGCGAGGCGGCTACAGCCGATAGTCTGGAACAGCGCACT
TACGGGTTGCTGCGCAACCCAAGTGCTACCGGCGCGGCAGCGTGACCCGTGTCGGCGGCTCCAACGGCTC
GCCATCGTCCAGAAAACACGGCTCATCGGGCATCGGCAGGCGCTGCTGCCCGCGCCGTTCCCATTCCTCC
GTTTCGGTCAAGGCTGGCAGGTCTGGTTCCATGCCCGGAATGCCGGGCTGGCTGGGCGGCTCCTCGCCGG
GGCCGGTCGGTAGTTGCTGCTCGCCCGGATACAGGGTCGGGATGCGGCGCAGGTCGCCATGCCCCAACAG
CGATTCGTCCTGGTCGTCGTGATCAACCACCACGGCGGCACTGAACACCGACAGGCGCAACTGGTCGCGG
GGCTGGCCCCACGCCACGCGGTCATTGACCACGTAGGCCGACACGGTGCCGGGGCCGTTGAGCTTCACGA
CGGAGATCCAGCGCTCGGCCACCAAGTCCTTGACTGCGTATTGGACCGTCCGCAAAGAACGTCCGATGAG
CTTGGAAAGTGTCTTCTGGCTGACCACCACGGCGTTCTGGTGGCCCATCTGCGCCACGAGGTGATGCAGC
AGCATTGCCGCCGTGGGTTTCCTCGCAATAAGCCCGGCCCACGCCTCATGCGCTTTGCGTTCCGTTTGCA
CCCAGTGACCGGGCTTGTTCTTGGCTTGAATGCCGATTTCTCTGGACTGCGTGGCCATGCTTATCTCCAT
GCGGTAGGGGTGCCGCACGGTTGCGGCACCATGCGCAATCAGCTGCAACTTTTCGGCAGCGCGACAACAA
TTATGCGTTGCGTAAAAGTGGCAGTCAATTACAGATTTTCTTTAACCTACGCAATGAGCTATTGCGGGGG
GTGCCGCAATGAGCTGTTGCGTACCCCCCTTTTTTAAGTTGTTGATTTTTAAGTCTTTCGCATTTCGCCC
TATATCTAGTTCTTTGGTGCCCAAAGAAGGGCACCCCTGCGGGGTTCCCCCACGCCTTCGGCGCGGCTCC
CCCTCCGGCAAAAAGTGGCCCCTCCGGGGCTTGTTGATCGACTGCGCGGCCTTCGGCCTTGCCCAAGGTG
GCGCTGCCCCCTTGGAACCCCCGCACTCGCCGCCGTGAGGCTCGGGGGGCAGGCGGGCGGGCTTCGCCCT
TCGACTGCCCCCACTCGCATAGGCTTGGGTCGTTCCAGGCGCGTCAAGGCCAAGCCGCTGCGCGGTCGCT
GCGCGAGCCTTGACCCGCCTTCCACTTGGTGTCCAACCGGCAAGCGAAGCGCGCAGGCCGCAGGCCGGAG
GCTTTTCCCCAGAGAAAATTAAAAAAATTGATGGGGCAAGGCCGCAGGCCGCGCAGTTGGAGCCGGTGGG
TATGTGGTCGAAGGCTGGGTAGCCGGTGGGCAATCCCTGTGGTCAAGCTCGTGGGCAGGCGCAGCCTGTC
CATCAGCTTGTCCAGCAGGGTTGTCCACGGGCCGAGCGAAGCGAGCCAGCCGGTGGCCGCTCGCGGCCAT
CGTCCACATATCCACGGGCTGGCAAGGGAGCGCAGCGACCGCGCAGGGCGAAGCCCGGAGAGCAAGCCCG
TAGGGCGCCGCAGCCGCCGTAGGCGGTCACGACTTTGCGAAGCAAAGTCTAGTGAGTATACTCAAGCATT
GAGTGGCCCGCCGGAGGCACCGCCTTGCGCTGCCCCCGTCGAGCCGGTTGGACACCAAAAGGGAGGGGCA
GGCATGGCGGCATACGCGATCATGCGATGCAAGAAGCTGGCGAAAATGGGCAACGTGGCGGCCAGTCTCA
AGCACGCCTACCGCGAGCGCGAGACGCCCAACGCTGACGCCAGCAGGACGCCAGAGAACGAGCACTGGGC
GGCCAGCAGCACCGATGAAGCGATGGGCCGACTGCGCGAGTTGCTGCCAGAGAAGCGGCGCAAGGACGCT
GTGTTGGCGGTCGAGTACGTCATGACGGCCAGCCCGGAATGGTGGAAGTCGGCCAGCCAAGAACAGCAGG
CGGCGTTCTTCGAGAAGGCGCACAAGTGGCTGGCGGACAAGTACGGGGCGGATCGCATCGTGACGGCCAG
CATCCACCGTGACGAAACCAGCCCGCACATGACCGCGTTCGTGGTGCCGCTGACGCAGGACGGCAGGCTG
TCGGCCAAGGAGTTCATCGGCAACAAAGCGCAGATGACCCGCGACCAGACCACGTTTGCGGCCGCTGTGG
CCGATCTAGGGCTGCAACGGGGCATCGAGGGCAGCAAGGCACGTCACACGCGCATTCAGGCGTTCTACGA
GGCCCTGGAGCGGCCACCAGTGGGCCACGTCACCATCAGCCCGCAAGCGGTCGAGCCACGCGCCTATGCA
CCGCAGGGATTGGCCGAAAAGCTGGGAATCTCAAAGCGCGTTGAGACGCCGGAAGCCGTGGCCGACCGGC
TGACAAAAGCGGTTCGGCAGGGGTATGAGCCTGCCCTACAGGCCGCCGCAGGAGCGCGTGAGATGCGCAA
GAAGGCCGATCAAGCCCAAGAGACGGCCCGAGACCTTCGGGAGCGCCTGAAGCCCGTTCTGGACGCCCTG
GGGCCGTTGAATCGGGATATGCAGGCCAAGGCCGCCGCGATCATCAAGGCCGTGGGCGAAAAGCTGCTGA
CGGAACAGCGGGAAGTCCAGCGCCAGAAACAGGCCCAGCGCCAGCAGGAACGCGGGCGCGCACATTTCCC
CGAAAAGTGCCACCTGACGTCTAAGAAACCATTATTATCATGACATTAACCTATAAAAATAGGCGTATCA
CGAGGCCCTTTCGTCTTCGAATAAATACCTGTGACGGAAGATCACTTCGCAGAATAAATAAATCCTGGTG
TCCCTGTTGATACCGGGAAGCCCTGGGCCAACTTTTGGCGAAAATGAGACGTTGATCGGCACGTAAGAGG
TTCCAACTTTCACCATAATGAAATAAGATCACTACCGGGCGTATTTTTTGAGTTATCGAGATTTTCAGGA
GCTAAGGAAGCTAAAATGGAGAAAAAAATCACTGGATATACCACCGTTGATATATCCCAATGGCATCGTA
AAGAACATTTTGAGGCATTTCAGTCAGTTGCTCAATGTACCTATAACCAGACCGTTCAGCTGGATATTAC
GGCCTTTTTAGCTTTTGCCATTCTCACCGGATTCAGTCGTCACTCATGGTGATTTCTCACTTGATAACCT
TATTTTTGACGAGGGGAAATTAATAGGTTGTATTGATGTTGGACGAGTCGGAATCGCAGACCGATACCAG
GATCTTGCCATCCTATGGAACTGCCTCGGTGAGTTTTCTCCTTCATTACAGAAACGGCTTTTTCAAAAAT
ATGGTATTGATAATCCTGATATGAATAAATTGCAGTTTCATTTGATGCTCGATGAGTTTTTCTAATCAGA
ATTGGTTAATTGGTTGTAACACTGGCAGAGCATTACGCTGACTTGACGGGACGGCGGCTTTGTTGAATAA
ATCGAACTTTTGCTGAGTTGAAGGATCAGATCACGCATCTTCCCGACAACGCAGACCGTTCCGTGGCAAA
GCAAAAGTTCAAAATCACCAACTGGTCCACCTACAACAAAGCTCTCATCAACCGTGGCTCCCTCACTTTC
TGGCTGGATGATGGGGCGATTCAGGCCTGGTATGAGTCAGCAACACCTTCTTCACGAGGCAGACCTCAGC
GCCAGAAGGCCGCCAGAGAGGCCGAGCGCGGCCGTGAGGCTTGGACGCTAGGGCAGGGCATGAAAAAGCC
CGTAGCGGGCTGCTACGGGCGTCTGACGCGGTGGAAAGGGGGAGGGGATGTTGTTTAAATGGCTCTGCTG
TAGTGAGTGGTCTACGGGGTCTGACGCTCAGTGGAACGAAATCGATGATAAGCTGTCAAACATGAGCAGA
TCCTCTACGCCGGACGCATCGTGGCCGGCATCACCGGCGCCACAGGTGCGGTTGCTGGCGCCTATATCGC
CGACATCACCGATGGGAGATCCTAAGATATCGCTTAGGCCACACGTTCAAGTGCAGCCACAGGATAAATT
TGCACTGAGCCTGGGTGGGATTCGGACTCGACCGCATAGCCTTCAGGAGTGAGTTTTGTGCAATACCAAC
CGACGACTTGACCCTGCCAAGCGGCACCAGATTTCTTGCGTACGCGATCCCCTAAGCCAAAGGTGGCACT
CAGGGGAAGCGCAAACTGCCCTGCAACGGGAGCGTTGGCTTCATCGCTACTTTGACCCATGTCGAATCCT
TCTTGTGAATCTATTATGGCGACAAGCAAATCGAGCTCTGACTGCCTACCCCACAACAACTATCAGAAAG
C
